Addgene plasmid #53670: ASB9A-c009
Purpose: bacterial expression plasmid
Depositing lab: Nicola Burgess-Brown. Depositing organization: University of Oxford.
Backbone
  Vector backbone: pNIC-CTHF
  Backbone manufacturer: SGC
  Vector type: Bacterial Expression
Growth in bacteria
  Bacterial resistance: Kanamycin, 50 μg/mL
  Growth temperature: 37°C
  Growth strain: Mach1
  Growth instructions: BL21(DE3)-R3-pRARE2 is recommended for expression
  Copy number: High Copy
Gene/Insert
  Gene/Insert name: ASB9A (alt name: gi|72534772)
  Mutation: Bacterial expression for structure determination; may not be full ORF, see comments
  Tag / fusion protein: His6-TEV (C terminal on insert)
  Cloning method: Ligation Independent Cloning
  Sequencing primers: 5′ T7; 3′ T7-term
Terms and licenses: Academic/Nonprofit Terms; Industry Terms: Not Available to Industry
Depositor comments: C-terminal His+flag, TEV-cleavable, for LIC cloning. EXP-06-AA9343 http://www.thesgc.org/structures/2XAI/
How to cite: ASB9A-c009 was a gift from Nicola Burgess-Brown (Addgene plasmid # 53670 ; http://n2t.net/addgene:53670 ; RRID:Addgene_53670)
