[The description below was written by a language model from this plasmid's Addgene catalogue record.]
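Description:
ASB9A-c009 is a bacterial expression plasmid built on the pNIC-CTHF backbone from the Structural Genomics Consortium, a high-copy vector designed for ligation-independent cloning and selected with kanamycin. The origin of replication is not stated in the record and no feature table is provided, so the exact arrangement of regulatory elements cannot be confirmed. However, the listed sequencing primers (T7 forward and T7 terminator reverse) and the recommendation of a DE3 lysogen carrying a rare-codon tRNA plasmid for expression both point to a T7 promoter-driven cassette that depends on T7 RNA polymerase supplied by the host. A separate cloning strain is used for routine propagation.

The insert is ASB9A, an ASB9 (ankyrin repeat and SOCS box protein 9) construct whose species is not given in the record. The entry notes that it was designed for structure determination and may not encode the full open reading frame, so it probably represents a truncated or domain-bounded fragment chosen for crystallisation. The protein is fused at its C terminus to a His6 tag, and the depositor comments add that the tag also includes a FLAG epitope and is removable with TEV protease. This arrangement allows capture by immobilised metal affinity chromatography, detection or secondary purification through FLAG, and then cleavage of the tag to leave near-native protein. The comments link the construct to a deposited structure, consistent with its use for producing recombinant protein for crystallography and related biochemical or biophysical studies. Distribution is limited to academic and nonprofit users.
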