>Addgene plasmid #53670 | ASB9A-c009 | depositor partial sequence | sequence record 83797 | insert sequence
ATGTCTGATTGGTCTCCTATGCATGAAGCTGCAATCCACGGACATCAGCTGTCTCTGAGGAACCTCATCA
GCCAGGGGTGGGCTGTGAACATCATCACGGCAGATCATGTTTCCCCACTCCATGAAGCCTGTCTTGGAGG
TCATCTCTCTTGTGTGAAGATTTTATTAAAGCATGGAGCTCAGGTGAATGGTGTGACAGCAGACTGGCAC
ACTCCACTGTTTAATGCTTGTGTCAGCGGCAGCTGGGATTGTGTGAATTTGCTTCTGCAGCACGGAGCCA
GCGTTCAACCTGAGAGTGATCTGGCATCCCCCATCCATGAAGCTGCTAGGAGAGGCCACGTGGAGTGTGT
CAACTCTCTTATAGCTTATGGGGGCAACATTGACCATAAGATCAGCCACCTGGGCACTCCACTCTATTTG
GCTTGTGAAAACCAACAGAGAGCCTGTGTCAAGAAGCTTCTGGAGTCAGGAGCGGACGTGAACCAAGGGA
AAGGTCAGGATTCCCCACTTCATGCAGTGGCCAGGACAGCCAGTGAAGAGCTGGCCTGCCTGCTCATGGA
TTTTGGAGCGGACACCCAGGCCAAGAATGCTGAAGGCAAACGTCCTGTGGAGCTGGTGCCTCCAGAGAGC
CCCTTGGCCCAGCTCTTCTTGGAGAGAGAAGGGCCCCCTTCTTTGATGCAGTTATGCCGCCTTAGAATTC
GGAAGTGTTTTGGAATCCAGCAGCATCATAAGATAACCAAACTCGTCCTCCCAGAGGATCTGAAACAGTT
TCTCCTACATCTTGCAGAGAACCTCTACTTCCAATCGCACCATCATCACCACCATGATTACAAGGATGAC
GACGATAAGTGAGGATCC
