>Addgene plasmid #53670 | ASB9A-c009 | addgene partial sequence | sequence record 86661 | T7 5'-TAATACGACTCACTATAGGG-3'
TTTTGTTTAACCTTAAGAAGGAGATATACTATGTCTGATTGGTCTCCTATGCATGAAGCTGCAATCCACG
GACATCAGCTGTCTCTGAGGAACCTCATCAGCCAGGGGTGGGCTGTGAACATCATCACGGCAGATCATGT
TTCCCCACTCCATGAAGCCTGTCTTGGAGGTCATCTCTCTTGTGTGAAGATTTTATTAAAGCATGGAGCT
CAGGTGAATGGTGTGACAGCAGACTGGCACACTCCACTGTTTAATGCTTGTGTCAGCGGCAGCTGGGATT
GTGTGAATTTGCTTCTGCAGCACGGAGCCAGCGTTCAACCTGAGAGTGATCTGGCATCCCCCATCCATGA
AGCTGCTAGGAGAGGCCACGTGGAGTGTGTCAACTCTCTTATAGCTTATGGGGGCAACATTGACCATAAG
ATCAGCCACCTGGGCACTCCACTCTATTTGGCTTGTGAAAACCAACAGAGAGCCTGTGTCAAGAAGCTTC
TGGAGTCAGGAGCGGACGTGAACCAAGGGAAAGGTCAGGATTCCCCACTTCATGCAGTGGCCAGGACAGC
CAGTGAAGAGCTGGCCTGCCTGCTCATGGATTTTGGAGCGGACACCCAGGCCAAGAATGCTGAAGGCAAA
CGTCCTGTGGAGCTGGTGCCTCCAGAGAGCCCCTTGGCCCAGCTCTTCTTGGAGAGAGAAGGGCCCCCTT
CTTTGATGCAGTTATGCCGCCTTAGAATTCGGAAGTGTTTTGGAATCCAGCAGCATCATAAGATAACCAA
ACTCGTCCTCCCAGAGGATCTGAAACAGTTTCTCCTACATCTTGCAGAGAACCTCTACTTCCAATCGCAC
CATCATCACCACCATGATTACAAGGATGACGACGATAAGTGAGGATCCGAATTCGAGCTCCGTCGACAAG
CTTGCGGCCGCACTCGAGCACCACCACCACCACCACTGAGATCCGGCTGCTAACAAGCCCGAAAGGAAGC
TGA
